Addgene plasmid #170695: tetO-MITF
Purpose: doxycycline-inducible overexpression of MITF
Depositing lab: Paul Burridge. Depositing organization: Northwestern University. Publication: A novel transcription factor combination for direct reprogramming to a spontaneously contracting human cardiomyocyte-like state. Romero-Tejeda M, Fonoudi H, Weddle CJ, DeKeyser JM, Lenny B, Fetterman KA, Magdy T, Sapkota Y, Epting C, Burridge PW. J Mol Cell Cardiol. 2023 Jul 6:S0022-2828(23)00106-2. doi: 10.1016/j.yjmcc.2023.06.005. PubMed 37421991.
Backbone
  Vector backbone: FU-tetO-Gateway
  Backbone manufacturer: addgene plasmid #43914
  Backbone size w/o insert (bp): 8600
  Total vector size (bp): 10170
  Modifications to backbone: MITF ORF added to plasmid using Gateway cloning
  Vector type: Mammalian Expression, Lentiviral ; Doxycycline Inducible
Growth in bacteria
  Bacterial resistance: Ampicillin, 100 μg/mL
  Growth temperature: 30°C
  Growth strain: NEB Stable
  Copy number: Low Copy
Gene/Insert
  Gene/Insert name: MITF (alt names: microphthalmia transcription factor, A variant; MITF variant 1)
  Species: H. sapiens (human)
  Insert size (bp): 1563
  Entrez Gene: MITF (a.k.a. CMM8, COMMAD, MI, MITF-A, WS2, WS2A, bHLHe32)
  Promoter: TRE promoter, Tet-ON
  Cloning method: Gateway Cloning
  Sequencing primers: 5′ LNCX; T7
Resource information
  A portion of this plasmid was derived from a plasmid made by: pEGFP-N1-MITF-A was a gift from Shawn Ferguson (Addgene plasmid # 38132 ; http://n2t.net/addgene:38132 ; RRID:Addgene_38132)
Terms and licenses: Academic/Nonprofit Terms; Industry Terms: Not Available to Industry
Depositor comments: This plasmid was generated using Gateway cloning. attB sites were added to MITF via PCR reaction using pEGFP-N1-MITF-A as a template. Resulting fragements were recombined with pDONR221 to generate an entry clone. LR reaction was performed using the destination vector FU-tetO-Gateway (Addgene Plasmid #19778).
How to cite: tetO-MITF was a gift from Paul Burridge (Addgene plasmid # 170695 ; http://n2t.net/addgene:170695 ; RRID:Addgene_170695)
