[The description below was written by a language model from this plasmid's Addgene catalogue record and pLannotate feature annotations shown in this document.]
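Description:
tetO-MITF is a doxycycline-inducible lentiviral expression plasmid built on the FU-tetO-Gateway destination backbone, carrying the human MITF open reading frame (the A variant, variant 1; about 1.56 kb) in a construct of roughly 10.2 kb. The ORF was amplified with attB sites from an existing MITF-A plasmid, moved through a pDONR221 entry clone and transferred by LR recombination, so the coding sequence is flanked by attB1 and attB2 scars. Expression is driven by a tetracycline response element with seven tetO copies fused to a minimal CMV promoter. This promoter is active only when a Tet-On transactivator and doxycycline are present, and the plasmid has no annotated transactivator, so that must be supplied separately. A V5 epitope sequence lies just downstream of attB2, but the record does not state whether it is translated in frame with MITF. A WPRE follows to enhance transcript stability and expression.

The transfer cassette has a CMV enhancer/promoter fused to a truncated HIV-1 5' LTR for Tat-independent production of genomic RNA, followed by the Ψ packaging signal with a gag fragment, the RRE for Rev-dependent export, and the cPPT/CTS. The cassette ends in a truncated 3' LTR followed by a bGH polyadenylation signal. Packaging functions and envelope must be provided in trans. Outside the viral region are an f1 origin and an SV40/EM7-driven bleomycin/Zeocin resistance cassette. Propagation in E. coli relies on a ColE1/pUC-type origin and ampicillin resistance. The depositor lists the plasmid as low copy and grows it in a recombination-deficient strain, typical for LTR-containing vectors. The associated publication used inducible transcription factor overexpression for direct reprogramming of human cells toward a cardiomyocyte-like state.
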