Features (pLannotate 1.2.2; 36 found; start..end, strand, type, name):
     33..85      -  misc_feature   bom (fragment): basis of mobility region from pBR322
    240..619     +  enhancer       CMV enhancer: human cytomegalovirus immediate early enhancer
    620..819     +  promoter       CMV promoter: human cytomegalovirus (CMV) immediate early promoter
    837..1017    +  LTR            5' LTR (truncated): truncated 5' long terminal repeat (LTR) from HIV-1
   1064..1189    +  misc_feature   HIV-1 Ψ: packaging signal of human immunodeficiency virus type 1
   1173..1536    +  CDS            HIV-1 gag (fragment): gag protein from human immunodeficiency virus 1; gag
   1682..1915    +  misc_feature   RRE: The Rev response element (RRE) of HIV-1 allows for Rev-dependent mRNA export from the nucleus to the cytoplasm.
   2292..2392    +  CDS            Rev (fragment): human immunodeficiency virus 1 (HIV-1) Rev protein; rev; enhances nuclear export of unspliced and incompletely spliced viral mRNAs
   2442..2559    +  misc_feature   cPPT/CTS: central polypurine tract and central termination sequence of HIV-1
   2612..2882    +  protein_bind   tetracycline response element: contains seven copies of the tetracycline operator tetO tetracycline repressor TetR
   2893..2910    +  misc_feature   MCS (fragment): pUC18/19 multiple cloning site
   2915..2953    +  promoter       minimal CMV promoter: human cytomegalovirus (CMV) immediate early promoter
   3053..3071    +  promoter       T7 promoter: promoter for bacteriophage T7 RNA polymerase
   3103..3127    +  protein_bind   attB1: mutant version of attB; recombination site for the Gateway® BP reaction BP Clonase™
   3133..4692    +  CDS            MITF: MITF_HUMAN - Also known as BHLHE32. Experimental evidence at protein level: Swiss-Prot protein existence level 1. Transcription factor that regulates the expression of genes with essential roles in cell differentiation, proliferation and survival. Binds to M-boxes (5'-TCATGTG-3') and symmetrical DNA sequences (E-boxes) (5'-CACGTG-3') found in the promoters of target genes, such as BCL2 and tyrosinase (TYR). Plays an important role in melanocyte development by regulating the expression of tyrosinase (TYR) and tyrosinase-related protein 1 (TYRP1). Plays a critical role in the differentiation of
   4696..4720    -  protein_bind   attB2: mutant version of attB; recombination site for the Gateway® BP reaction BP Clonase™
   4746..4787    +  CDS            V5 tag: epitope tag from simian virus 5
   4841..4864    +  misc_feature   MCS (fragment): pBluescript multiple cloning site
   4864..5452    +  misc_feature   WPRE: woodchuck hepatitis virus posttranscriptional regulatory element
   5389..5970    +  CDS            nef (fragment): NEF_HV1H2 - Experimental evidence at protein level: Swiss-Prot protein existence level 1. Extracellular Nef protein targets CD4(+) T-lymphocytes for apoptosis by interacting with CXCR4 surface receptors. From Human immunodeficiency virus type 1 group M subtype B (isolate HXB2) (HIV-1).
   5977..6157    +  LTR            5' LTR (truncated): truncated 5' long terminal repeat (LTR) from HIV-1
   6189..6413    +  polyA_signal   bGH poly(A) signal: bovine growth hormone polyadenylation signal
   6417..6438    +  promoter       SV40 promoter (fragment): SV40 enhancer and early promoter
   6459..6887    +  rep_origin     f1 ori (sequence partly withheld): f1 bacteriophage origin of replication; arrow indicates direction of (+) strand synthesis
   6901..7230    +  promoter       SV40 promoter: SV40 enhancer and early promoter
   7278..7325    +  promoter       EM7 promoter: synthetic bacterial promoter&nbsp
   7344..7718    +  CDS            BleoR: antibiotic-binding protein; Sh ble from Streptoalloteichus hindustanus; confers resistance to bleomycin, phleomycin, and Zeocin™
   7728..7853    +  CDS            ble (fragment): BLE_KLEPN - Experimental evidence at protein level: Swiss-Prot protein existence level 1. Binding protein with a strong affinity to the bleomycin family of antibiotics. Binds to CL990; an antimitotic-antibiotic compound. From Klebsiella pneumoniae.
   7848..7969    +  polyA_signal   SV40 poly(A) signal: SV40 polyadenylation signal
   8042..8058    -  protein_bind   lac operator: The lac repressor binds to the lac operator to inhibit transcription in E. coli. This inhibition can be relieved by adding lactose or isopropyl-β-D-thiogalactopyranoside (IPTG). lac repressor encoded by lacI
   8066..8096    -  promoter       lac promoter: promoter for the E. coli lac operon
   8111..8132    -  protein_bind   CAP binding site: CAP binding activates transcription in the presence of cAMP. E. coli catabolite activator protein
   8145..8237    -  CDS            lacI (fragment): lac repressor; lacI; The lac repressor binds to the lac operator to inhibit transcription in E. coli. This inhibition can be relieved by adding lactose or isopropyl-β-D-thiogalactopyranoside (IPTG).
   8420..9008    -  rep_origin     ori: high-copy-number ColE1/pMB1/pBR322/pUC origin of replication
   9179..10039   -  CDS            AmpR: β-lactamase; bla; confers resistance to ampicillin, carbenicillin, and related antibiotics
  10040..10144   -  promoter       AmpR promoter: bla
>Addgene plasmid #170695 | tetO-MITF | addgene full sequence | sequence record 347433 | Addgene NGS Result
ACGTCGACGGATCGGGAGATCTCCCGATCCCCTATGGTGCACTCTCAGTACAATCTGCTCTGATGCCGCA
TAGTTAAGCCAGTATCTGCTCCCTGCTTGTGTGTTGGAGGTCGCTGAGTAGTGCGCGAGCAAAATTTAAG
CTACAACAAGGCAAGGCTTGACCGACAATTGCATGAAGAATCTGCTTAGGGTTAGGCGTTTTGCGCTGCT
TCGCGATGTACGGGCCAGATATACGCGTTGACATTGATTATTGACTAGTTATTAATAGTAATCAATTACG
GGGTCATTAGTTCATAGCCCATATATGGAGTTCCGCGTTACATAACTTACGGTAAATGGCCCGCCTGGCT
GACCGCCCAACGACCCCCGCCCATTGACGTCAATAATGACGTATGTTCCCATAGTAACGCCAATAGGGAC
TTTCCATTGACGTCAATGGGTGGAGTATTTACGGTAAACTGCCCACTTGGCAGTACATCAAGTGTATCAT
ATGCCAAGTACGCCCCCTATTGACGTCAATGACGGTAAATGGCCCGCCTGGCATTATGCCCAGTACATGA
CCTTATGGGACTTTCCTACTTGGCAGTACATCTACGTATTAGTCATCGCTATTACCATGGTGATGCGGTT
TTGGCAGTACATCAATGGGCGTGGATAGCGGTTTGACTCACGGGGATTTCCAAGTCTCCACCCCATTGAC
GTCAATGGGAGTTTGTTTTGGCACCAAAATCAACGGGACTTTCCAAAATGTCGTAACAACTCCGCCCCAT
TGACGCAAATGGGCGGTAGGCGTGTACGGTGGGAGGTCTATATAAGCAGCGCGTTTTGCCTGTACTGGGT
CTCTCTGGTTAGACCAGATCTGAGCCTGGGAGCTCTCTGGCTAACTAGGGAACCCACTGCTTAAGCCTCA
ATAAAGCTTGCCTTGAGTGCTTCAAGTAGTGTGTGCCCGTCTGTTGTGTGACTCTGGTAACTAGAGATCC
CTCAGACCCTTTTAGTCAGTGTGGAAAATCTCTAGCAGTGGCGCCCGAACAGGGACTTGAAAGCGAAAGG
GAAACCAGAGGAGCTCTCTCGACGCAGGACTCGGCTTGCTGAAGCGCGCACGGCAAGAGGCGAGGGGCGG
CGACTGGTGAGTACGCCAAAAATTTTGACTAGCGGAGGCTAGAAGGAGAGAGATGGGTGCGAGAGCGTCA
GTATTAAGCGGGGGAGAATTAGATCGCGATGGGAAAAAATTCGGTTAAGGCCAGGGGGAAAGAAAAAATA
TAAATTAAAACATATAGTATGGGCAAGCAGGGAGCTAGAACGATTCGCAGTTAATCCTGGCCTGTTAGAA
ACATCAGAAGGCTGTAGACAAATACTGGGACAGCTACAACCATCCCTTCAGACAGGATCAGAAGAACTTA
GATCATTATATAATACAGTAGCAACCCTCTATTGTGTGCATCAAAGGATAGAGATAAAAGACACCAAGGA
AGCTTTAGACAAGATAGAGGAAGAGCAAAACAAAAGTAAGACCACCGCACAGCAAGCGGCCGCTGATCTT
CAGACCTGGAGGAGGAGATATGAGGGACAATTGGAGAAGTGAATTATATAAATATAAAGTAGTAAAAATT
GAACCATTAGGAGTAGCACCCACCAAGGCAAAGAGAAGAGTGGTGCAGAGAGAAAAAAGAGCAGTGGGAA
TAGGAGCTTTGTTCCTTGGGTTCTTGGGAGCAGCAGGAAGCACTATGGGCGCAGCGTCAATGACGCTGAC
GGTACAGGCCAGACAATTATTGTCTGGTATAGTGCAGCAGCAGAACAATTTGCTGAGGGCTATTGAGGCG
CAACAGCATCTGTTGCAACTCACAGTCTGGGGCATCAAGCAGCTCCAGGCAAGAATCCTGGCTGTGGAAA
GATACCTAAAGGATCAACAGCTCCTGGGGATTTGGGGTTGCTCTGGAAAACTCATTTGCACCACTGCTGT
GCCTTGGAATGCTAGTTGGAGTAATAAATCTCTGGAACAGATTTGGAATCACACGACCTGGATGGAGTGG
GACAGAGAAATTAACAATTACACAAGCTTAATACACTCCTTAATTGAAGAATCGCAAAACCAGCAAGAAA
AGAATGAACAAGAATTATTGGAATTAGATAAATGGGCAAGTTTGTGGAATTGGTTTAACATAACAAATTG
GCTGTGGTATATAAAATTATTCATAATGATAGTAGGAGGCTTGGTAGGTTTAAGAATAGTTTTTGCTGTA
CTTTCTATAGTGAATAGAGTTAGGCAGGGATATTCACCATTATCGTTTCAGACCCACCTCCCAACCCCGA
GGGGACCCGACAGGCCCGAAGGAATAGAAGAAGAAGGTGGAGAGAGAGACAGAGACAGATCCATTCGATT
AGTGAACGGATCGGCACTGCGTGCGCCAATTCTGCAGACAAATGGCAGTATTCATCCACAATTTTAAAAG
AAAAGGGGGGATTGGGGGGTACAGTGCAGGGGAAAGAATAGTAGACATAATAGCAACAGACATACAAACT
AAAGAATTACAAAAACAAATTACAAAAATTCAAAATTTTCGGGTTTATTACAGGGACAGCAGAGATCCAG
TTTGGTTATCGAGTTTACCACTCCCTATCAGTGATAGAGAAAAGTGAAAGTCGAGTTTACCACTCCCTAT
CAGTGATAGAGAAAAGTGAAAGTCGAGTTTACCACTCCCTATCAGTGATAGAGAAAAGTGAAAGTCGAGT
TTACCACTCCCTATCAGTGATAGAGAAAAGTGAAAGTCGAGTTTACCACTCCCTATCAGTGATAGAGAAA
AGTGAAAGTCGAGTTTACCACTCCCTATCAGTGATAGAGAAAAGTGAAAGTCGAGTTTACCACTCCCTAT
CAGTGATAGAGAAAAGTGAAAGTCGAGCTCGGTACCCGGGTCGAGGTAGGCGTGTACGGTGGGAGGCCTA
TATAAGCAGAGCTCGTTTAGTGAACCGTCAGATCGCCTGGAGACGCCATCCACGCTGTTTTGACCTCCAT
AGAAGACACCGGGACCGATCCAGCCTCCGCGGCCCCGAATTGTAATACGACTCACTATAGGGAGACCCAA
GCTGGCTAGGTAAGCTTGATCAACAAGTTTGTACAAAAAAGCAGGCTTCACCATGCAGTCCGAATCGGGG
ATCGTGCCGGATTTCGAAGTCGGGGAGGAGTTTCATGAAGAGCCCAAAACCTATTACGAACTCAAAAGTC
AACCGCTGAAGAGCAGCAGTTCCGCCGAGCATCCTGGGGCCTCCAAGCCTCCGATAAGCTCCTCCAGTAT
GACATCACGCATCTTGCTACGCCAGCAACTCATGCGTGAGCAGATGCAGGAGCAGGAGCGCAGGGAGCAG
CAGCAGAAGCTGCAGGCGGCCCAGTTCATGCAACAGAGAGTGCCCGTGAGTCAGACACCAGCCATAAACG
TCAGTGTGCCCACCACCCTTCCCTCTGCCACGCAGGTGCCGATGGAAGTCCTTAAGGTGCAGACCCACCT
CGAAAACCCCACCAAGTACCACATACAGCAAGCCCAACGGCAGCAGGTAAAGCAGTACCTTTCTACCACT
TTAGCAAATAAACATGCCAACCAAGTCCTGAGCTTGCCATGTCCAAACCAGCCTGGCGATCATGTCATGC
CACCGGTGCCGGGGAGCAGCGCACCCAACAGCCCCATGGCTATGCTTACGCTTAACTCCAACTGTGAAAA
AGAGGGATTTTATAAGTTTGAAGAGCAAAACAGGGCAGAGAGCGAGTGCCCAGGCATGAACACACATTCA
CGAGCGTCCTGTATGCAGATGGATGATGTAATCGATGACATCATTAGCCTAGAATCAAGTTATAATGAGG
AAATCTTGGGCTTGATGGATCCTGCTTTGCAAATGGCAAATACGTTGCCTGTCTCGGGAAACTTGATTGA
TCTTTATGGAAACCAAGGTCTGCCCCCACCAGGCCTCACCATCAGCAACTCCTGTCCAGCCAACCTTCCC
AACATAAAAAGGGAGCTCACAGAGTCTGAAGCAAGAGCACTGGCCAAAGAGAGGCAGAAAAAGGACAATC
ACAACCTGATTGAACGAAGAAGAAGATTTAACATAAATGACCGCATTAAAGAACTAGGTACTTTGATTCC
CAAGTCAAATGATCCAGACATGCGCTGGAACAAGGGAACCATCTTAAAAGCATCCGTGGACTATATCCGA
AAGTTGCAACGAGAACAGCAACGCGCAAAAGAACTTGAAAACCGACAGAAGAAACTGGAGCACGCCAACC
GGCATTTGTTGCTCAGAATACAGGAACTTGAAATGCAGGCTCGAGCTCATGGACTTTCCCTTATTCCATC
CACGGGTCTCTGCTCTCCAGATTTGGTGAATCGGATCATCAAGCAAGAACCCGTTCTTGAGAACTGCAGC
CAAGACCTCCTTCAGCATCATGCAGACCTAACCTGTACAACAACTCTCGATCTCACGGATGGCACCATCA
CCTTCAACAACAACCTCGGAACTGGGACTGAGGCCAACCAAGCCTATAGTGTCCCCACAAAAATGGGATC
CAAACTGGAAGACATCCTGATGGACGACACCCTTTCTCCCGTCGGTGTCACTGATCCACTCCTTTCCTCA
GTGTCCCCCGGAGCTTCCAAAACAAGCAGCCGGAGGAGCAGTATGAGCATGGAAGAGACGGAGCACACTT
GTTAGACCCAGCTTTCTTGTACAAAGTGGTTGATCTAGAGGGCCCGCGGTTCGAAGGTAAGCCTATCCCT
AACCCTCTCCTCGGTCTCGATTCTACGCGTACCGGTCATCATCACCATCACCATTGAGTTTAAACCCGCT
GATCAGCCTCAATTCGATATCAAGCTTATCGATAATCAACCTCTGGATTACAAAATTTGTGAAAGATTGA
CTGGTATTCTTAACTATGTTGCTCCTTTTACGCTATGTGGATACGCTGCTTTAATGCCTTTGTATCATGC
TATTGCTTCCCGTATGGCTTTCATTTTCTCCTCCTTGTATAAATCCTGGTTGCTGTCTCTTTATGAGGAG
TTGTGGCCCGTTGTCAGGCAACGTGGCGTGGTGTGCACTGTGTTTGCTGACGCAACCCCCACTGGTTGGG
GCATTGCCACCACCTGTCAGCTCCTTTCCGGGACTTTCGCTTTCCCCCTCCCTATTGCCACGGCGGAACT
CATCGCCGCCTGCCTTGCCCGCTGCTGGACAGGGGCTCGGCTGTTGGGCACTGACAATTCCGTGGTGTTG
TCGGGGAAATCATCGTCCTTTCCTTGGCTGCTCGCCTGTGTTGCCACCTGGATTCTGCGCGGGACGTCCT
TCTGCTACGTCCCTTCGGCCCTCAATCCAGCGGACCTTCCTTCCCGCGGCCTGCTGCCGGCTCTGCGGCC
TCTTCCGCGTCTTCGCCTTCGCCCTCAGACGAGTCGGATCTCCCTTTGGGCCGCCTCCCCGCATCGATAC
CGTCGACCTCGAGACCTAGAAAAACATGGAGCAATCACAAGTAGCAATACAGCAGCTACCAATGCTGATT
GTGCCTGGCTAGAAGCACAAGAGGAGGAGGAGGTGGGTTTTCCAGTCACACCTCAGGTACCTTTAAGACC
AATGACTTACAAGGCAGCTGTAGATCTTAGCCACTTTTTAAAAGAAAAGGGGGGACTGGAAGGGCTAATT
CACTCCCAACGAAGACAAGATATCCTTGATCTGTGGATCTACCACACACAAGGCTACTTCCCTGATTGGC
AGAACTACACACCAGGGCCAGGGATCAGATATCCACTGACCTTTGGATGGTGCTACAAGCTAGTACCAGT
TGAGCAAGAGAAGGTAGAAGAAGCCAATGAAGGAGAGAACACCCGCTTGTTACACCCTGTGAGCCTGCAT
GGGATGGATGACCCGGAGAGAGAAGTATTAGAGTGGAGGTTTGACAGCCGCCTAGCATTTCATCACATGG
CCCGAGAGCTGCATCCGGACTGTACTGGGTCTCTCTGGTTAGACCAGATCTGAGCCTGGGAGCTCTCTGG
CTAACTAGGGAACCCACTGCTTAAGCCTCAATAAAGCTTGCCTTGAGTGCTTCAAGTAGTGTGTGCCCGT
CTGTTGTGTGACTCTGGTAACTAGAGATCCCTCAGACCCTTTTAGTCAGTGTGGAAAATCTCTAGCAGGG
CCCGTTTAAACCCGCTGATCAGCCTCGACTGTGCCTTCTAGTTGCCAGCCATCTGTTGTTTGCCCCTCCC
CCGTGCCTTCCTTGACCCTGGAAGGTGCCACTCCCACTGTCCTTTCCTAATAAAATGAGGAAATTGCATC
GCATTGTCTGAGTAGGTGTCATTCTATTCTGGGGGGTGGGGTGGGGCAGGACAGCAAGGGGGAGGATTGG
GAAGACAATAGCAGGCATGCTGGGGATGCGGTGGGCTCTATGGCTTCTGAGGCGGAAAGAACCAGCTGGG
GCTCTAGGGGGTATCCCC
[124 nt withheld, positions 6459-6582]
C
[91 nt withheld, positions 6584-6674]
A
[49 nt withheld, positions 6676-6724]
CCTTTGACGTTGGAGTCCACGTTCTTT
[37 nt withheld, positions 6752-6788]
ACCCTATCTCGGTCTATTCTTTTGATTTATAAGGGATTTTGCCGATTTCGGCCTATTGGTTAAAAAATGA
GCTGATTTAACAAAAATTTAACGCGAATTAATTCTGTGGAATGTGTGTCAGTTAGGGTGTGGAAAGTCCC
CAGGCTCCCCAGCAGGCAGAAGTATGCAAAGCATGCATCTCAATTAGTCAGCAACCAGGTGTGGAAAGTC
CCCAGGCTCCCCAGCAGGCAGAAGTATGCAAAGCATGCATCTCAATTAGTCAGCAACCATAGTCCCGCCC
CTAACTCCGCCCATCCCGCCCCTAACTCCGCCCAGTTCCGCCCATTCTCCGCCCCATGGCTGACTAATTT
TTTTTATTTATGCAGAGGCCGAGGCCGCCTCTGCCTCTGAGCTATTCCAGAAGTAGTGAGGAGGCTTTTT
TGGAGGCCTAGGCTTTTGCAAAAAGCTCCCGGGAGCTTGTATATCCATTTTCGGATCTGATCAGCACGTG
TTGACAATTAATCATCGGCATAGTATATCGGCATAGTATAATACGACAAGGTGAGGAACTAAACCATGGC
CAAGTTGACCAGTGCCGTTCCGGTGCTCACCGCGCGCGACGTCGCCGGAGCGGTCGAGTTCTGGACCGAC
CGGCTCGGGTTCTCCCGGGACTTCGTGGAGGACGACTTCGCCGGTGTGGTCCGGGACGACGTGACCCTGT
TCATCAGCGCGGTCCAGGACCAGGTGGTGCCGGACAACACCCTGGCCTGGGTGTGGGTGCGCGGCCTGGA
CGAGCTGTACGCCGAGTGGTCGGAGGTCGTGTCCACGAACTTCCGGGACGCCTCCGGGCCGGCCATGACC
GAGATCGGCGAGCAGCCGTGGGGGCGGGAGTTCGCCCTGCGCGACCCGGCCGGCAACTGCGTGCACTTCG
TGGCCGAGGAGCAGGACTGACACGTGCTACGAGATTTCGATTCCACCGCCGCCTTCTATGAAAGGTTGGG
CTTCGGAATCGTTTTCCGGGACGCCGGCTGGATGATCCTCCAGCGCGGGGATCTCATGCTGGAGTTCTTC
GCCCACCCCAACTTGTTTATTGCAGCTTATAATGGTTACAAATAAAGCAATAGCATCACAAATTTCACAA
ATAAAGCATTTTTTTCACTGCATTCTAGTTGTGGTTTGTCCAAACTCATCAATGTATCTTATCATGTCTG
TATACCGTCGACCTCTAGCTAGAGCTTGGCGTAATCATGGTCATAGCTGTTTCCTGTGTGAAATTGTTAT
CCGCTCACAATTCCACACAACATACGAGCCGGAAGCATAAAGTGTAAAGCCTGGGGTGCCTAATGAGTGA
GCTAACTCACATTAATTGCGTTGCGCTCACTGCCCGCTTTCCAGTCGGGAAACCTGTCGTGCCAGCTGCA
TTAATGAATCGGCCAACGCGCGGGGAGAGGCGGTTTGCGTATTGGGCGCTCTTCCGCTTCCTCGCTCACT
GACTCGCTGCGCTCGGTCGTTCGGCTGCGGCGAGCGGTATCAGCTCACTCAAAGGCGGTAATACGGTTAT
CCACAGAATCAGGGGATAACGCAGGAAAGAACATGTGAGCAAAAGGCCAGCAAAAGGCCAGGAACCGTAA
AAAGGCCGCGTTGCTGGCGTTTTTCCATAGGCTCCGCCCCCCTGACGAGCATCACAAAAATCGACGCTCA
AGTCAGAGGTGGCGAAACCCGACAGGACTATAAAGATACCAGGCGTTTCCCCCTGGAAGCTCCCTCGTGC
GCTCTCCTGTTCCGACCCTGCCGCTTACCGGATACCTGTCCGCCTTTCTCCCTTCGGGAAGCGTGGCGCT
TTCTCATAGCTCACGCTGTAGGTATCTCAGTTCGGTGTAGGTCGTTCGCTCCAAGCTGGGCTGTGTGCAC
GAACCCCCCGTTCAGCCCGACCGCTGCGCCTTATCCGGTAACTATCGTCTTGAGTCCAACCCGGTAAGAC
ACGACTTATCGCCACTGGCAGCAGCCACTGGTAACAGGATTAGCAGAGCGAGGTATGTAGGCGGTGCTAC
AGAGTTCTTGAAGTGGTGGCCTAACTACGGCTACACTAGAAGAACAGTATTTGGTATCTGCGCTCTGCTG
AAGCCAGTTACCTTCGGAAAAAGAGTTGGTAGCTCTTGATCCGGCAAACAAACCACCGCTGGTAGCGGTG
GTTTTTTTGTTTGCAAGCAGCAGATTACGCGCAGAAAAAAAGGATCTCAAGAAGATCCTTTGATCTTTTC
TACGGGGTCTGACGCTCAGTGGAACGAAAACTCACGTTAAGGGATTTTGGTCATGAGATTATCAAAAAGG
ATCTTCACCTAGATCCTTTTAAATTAAAAATGAAGTTTTAAATCAATCTAAAGTATATATGAGTAAACTT
GGTCTGACAGTTACCAATGCTTAATCAGTGAGGCACCTATCTCAGCGATCTGTCTATTTCGTTCATCCAT
AGTTGCCTGACTCCCCGTCGTGTAGATAACTACGATACGGGAGGGCTTACCATCTGGCCCCAGTGCTGCA
ATGATACCGCGAGACCCACGCTCACCGGCTCCAGATTTATCAGCAATAAACCAGCCAGCCGGAAGGGCCG
AGCGCAGAAGTGGTCCTGCAACTTTATCCGCCTCCATCCAGTCTATTAATTGTTGCCGGGAAGCTAGAGT
AAGTAGTTCGCCAGTTAATAGTTTGCGCAACGTTGTTGCCATTGCTACAGGCATCGTGGTGTCACGCTCG
TCGTTTGGTATGGCTTCATTCAGCTCCGGTTCCCAACGATCAAGGCGAGTTACATGATCCCCCATGTTGT
GCAAAAAAGCGGTTAGCTCCTTCGGTCCTCCGATCGTTGTCAGAAGTAAGTTGGCCGCAGTGTTATCACT
CATGGTTATGGCAGCACTGCATAATTCTCTTACTGTCATGCCATCCGTAAGATGCTTTTCTGTGACTGGT
GAGTACTCAACCAAGTCATTCTGAGAATAGTGTATGCGGCGACCGAGTTGCTCTTGCCCGGCGTCAATAC
GGGATAATACCGCGCCACATAGCAGAACTTTAAAAGTGCTCATCATTGGAAAACGTTCTTCGGGGCGAAA
ACTCTCAAGGATCTTACCGCTGTTGAGATCCAGTTCGATGTAACCCACTCGTGCACCCAACTGATCTTCA
GCATCTTTTACTTTCACCAGCGTTTCTGGGTGAGCAAAAACAGGAAGGCAAAATGCCGCAAAAAAGGGAA
TAAGGGCGACACGGAAATGTTGAATACTCATACTCTTCCTTTTTCAATATTATTGAAGCATTTATCAGGG
TTATTGTCTCATGAGCGGATACATATTTGAATGTATTTAGAAAAATAAACAAATAGGGGTTCCGCGCACA
TTTCCCCGAAAAGTGCCACCTG
